>Addgene plasmid #158617 | pSWD95 | addgene full sequence | sequence record 310721 | Addgene NGS Result
CCCCCCCCCCACCGCGGTGGCGGCCGCCCCGGCCAGCCTCGCAGAGCAGGATTCCCGTTGAGCACCGCCA
GGTGCGAATAAGGGACAGTGAAGAAGGAACACCCGCTCGCGGGTGGGCCTACTTCACCTATCCTGCCCGG
CTGACGCCGTTGGATACACCAAGGAAAGTCTACACGAACCCTTTGGCAAAATCCTGTATATCGTGCGAAA
AAGGATGGATATACCGAAAAAATCGCTATAATGACCCCGAAGCAGGGTTATGCAGCGGAAAAGATCCGTC
GACGGCCGCTCTAGAACTAGTGGATCCAAATAAAACGAAAGGCTCAGTCGAAAGACTGGGCCTTTCGTTT
TATCTGTTGTTTGTCGCATTATACGCAAGGCGACAAGGTGCTGATGCCGCTGGCGATTCAGGTTCATCAT
GCCGTTTGTGATGGCTTCCATGTCGGCAGAATGCTTAATGAATTACAACAGTTTTTATATAAGCTTAGCG
CTACCGGACTCAGATCCAGATCGAAATGTACCGGCTGAACTGGTGGAAGCACGTTGAGCCTCGTCAAGGA
CTCATGAAGCGCGTCCCTGCTCTCAGTCGCCTGCTCGTTACGCCTGAGGTGTCAAAACACCGTCTGTTCA
TTTGGCTAGACGCTAGAGTTCTTCCGGATCACAAGCTCCAGGTCGTTACACTCGATGACGACTGCTCATT
CGGAGTTTTACACTCAAGGTTCCACGAGGTGTGGGCTCTTGCAGCGGGGTCGTGGCACGGCTCAGGCAAT
GATCCGCGCTACACCATCTCCACCACCTTCGAGACCTTCCCCTTCCCGGAAGGCCTGACGCCCAACATAG
CCGCCGTCGACTATGAGGGCGACCCGCGCGCCCAGGCCATCGCCGCGGCGGCGGCCGAGCTGAACCGGCT
GCGGGAAGCCTGGCTCAATCCGCCCGACCTGGTGCGGATCGAGCCCGAGGTCGTGCCCGGCTATCCCGAC
CGCGTGCTGCCCGTCAGCCCCGAGGCGGGCGCCGAGCTGAAGAAGCGCACCCTGACCAACCTCTACAACC
AGCGCCCGGCCTGGCTGGACATGGCCCACCAGCGCCTGGACGCCGCCGTCGCCGCCGCCTACGGCTGGCC
CGACGGCCTGACCGACGACGAGATCCTGGAGCGCCTGTTCGCCCTCAACCAGGAGCGCGCGGCGGCGGGG
CGGTAGGTTAGACCCCTCCAAAACCCCGACCTCCCCGGCGAAGGCCGGGGTCCAGTTACATCCGGAACGC
TTGGAGTGGGCCCGCCTACGGCCTCGACCAACCCGCAGTCGGCAAGGGGTTCGATCTGGACCCCGGCATT
CGCCGGGGAGGTCGGCAGAGAGGTCAGAACCGCGTCTTGCAGCCCTGCTTCAGATGAACCCCGCGCAGGA
AGCCGCGGCGGGCCAGGCCGGCGTCGACGGCGGCGTTCATCTGGCGGTCGGCGGGGGCAGCGCCGGTGAC
TTCGCGCACCAGGCCCCGGAACGGGATGATGCTGTTGATCAGGGTCTTGCCACCGGCCTCGGCCAGCTTG
CCGGCTCGGTTTTCGGCGTACTCGGCGCCGACCTTGTAGTCGGGCCCCAGCGCCGCGTTCAGCGCCTTCA
CCTCATTGGCCAGGGCCTGGCAGGACTTCAGACCCGCGAGGCTGTAGGGGTCGTCAAAGGCCTTGGCCAG
GACCGGCGGCACCTCGCGCTTGGACAGGCCGACGTCGCGCACCGGCTGGGTGCCGATGTCGACGGCCTTC
TTGCCCGCCTCGCCCCAGCGGCCGGACGGTTCCTCGGGCTTGGCCGGCGGCTTGACCTGGGCGTGGGCGC
TGGAGGCCAGCAGCACGGCGGCGGCTCCGGCCATGATCAGCAGCTTGTTCGGCATCAAAAGCGCCCTCCC
GACAAAACACGCCACGGGAACGGCAAGCCTCGCCGCCGGTTCCCGCCCGCAAGTCCCTCGGCACGAACTC
TAAGGCCTGCGCACGATCCATCGCCACCACAAAGCGTGTCATCCCGGCCGAAGCGCAGCGGAGAGCCGGG
ACCCAGGGCCACAAGCACGGCGCTTCGTCACCCCCTGGGTCCCGGATAGCGCTCCGCGCTTCCGGGATGA
CACGGGTTTAAGCACTTGGGTGAGAAGCCCTAGTTCGGCGCGCCGCCCGCTTCCAGGTCGAACGCGGCGT
CGAAGGCGTCGTCGCCAGGAACCGTCCCTTCCAGGGCGGCGTCGAACAGGTCTTCGAGCGATGACCAGAT
GAAGGCCATCTGCTCCATGATCGTCGGGACGCTGGCCGGATCGAAGCCGGGGTAGAGGTCTTCCACCAGC
CACAGGCCCGTGCCGGGATCGAAGGCGAAGCGGCAGCCGATCAGGCGGAACTGGGCGCGGGCCATGGTCT
CGAACAGGGCCGTCAGGTCGCGGGCGGCGTCCAGGTCGTCGTGGTCCAGCACCAGGCAGCGGATCTGCAG
CCAGCCGTGGTCGGGCAGCAGGTAGAAGGCGCCCTCGTCCTGATCCTCGCCCGAAACCTCCAGCCCCCGG
TCGATGGCTTCGACGACATAGCCGGCCGCGCGGCAGGTGTCGGTGAGCGCGGCCAGCAGGGCGGCTTCCT
GGTCAGGGGTCAGGTCGGTCATGGGCAAGAGGTCCAGGTCGTGGTTTGTCGGCGGCTTCTAGCATGGACC
GCCCGCGCCCGTGAGGCCGAGGATTTCGCGCTGGTCAGACAACCTACTTGCCGTCCCCACATGTTAGCGC
TACCAAGTGCCGACGAACGCGCGCCGCCGACGGTGTCGGCGCTTCAGACGCTCGAGTTTTGGGGAGACGA
CCATATGGCCGACTTGCAGCTCCAGGACAAGGTTTCGACCGGCGCCCCGCGTCGGCGGTTTGATCCATGG
CTGGTCGGCGCGGCGGTGTTTTTCGTGGCTGCGGCGGCCCTCTCGGCGGCGCCGGCGCTCAAGGCCGGAC
CGACCACCCTGGCCGGCCTGCTGCTGCTTCTGGGCGTCGCGGGCGTGGCTGTGTTGGGCCTTGTCGCCAT
TCGCGGCTCAGCGCTTTCCGGCGGCGACGCCGACCAGGCTGAGGGGTTCATCGAGGCGCTGGCCGAGCCG
GCCGCCCTGGCCGCCGCCGACGGTCGCGTCCTGGCCGCCAACGGGCCCTGGCGCGAAGTCATGGGCGAAC
AGCGCCGCCTGCCCAAGGGCGTGGCGGGCTCCAGCCTGTTTGCGGCCCTGGTCCAGGCGCGCCAGGGGCA
GATGGCCGAGGGCATGCTGAGCGCTGGAGGAACCGACTATACCGCCAAGGTCTCGCGCCTTGCGGGCGGA
CGGCTGATGATCCGGCTTGCGCCCATCGTTGTCGCTGAGCCGGTTGTGGAAGACGCGTCGTCGAACGTTA
CGCGTCACCGGTCGGCCACCGAGATGAGCAAGGGCGAGGAGCTGTTCACCGGGGTGGTGCCCATCCTGGT
CGAGCTGGACGGCGACGTAAACGGCCACAAGTTCAGCGTCCGCGGCGAGGGCGAGGGCGATGCCACCAAC
GGCAAGCTGACCCTGAAGTTCATCTGCACCACCGGCAAGCTGCCCGTGCCCTGGCCCACCCTCGTGACCA
CCTTCGGCTACGGCGTGGCCTGCTTCAGCCGCTACCCCGACCACATGAAGCAGCACGACTTCTTCAAGTC
CGCCATGCCCGAAGGCTACGTCCAGGAGCGCACCATCTCTTTCAAGGACGACGGTACCTACAAGACCCGC
GCCGAGGTGAAGTTCGAGGGCGACACCCTGGTGAACCGCATCGAGCTGAAGGGCATCGACTTCAAGGAGG
ACGGCAACATCCTGGGGCACAAGCTGGAGTACAACTTCAACAGCCACTACGTCTATATCACGGCCGACAA
GCAGAAGAACTGCATCAAGGCTAACTTCAAGATCCGCCACAACGTTGAGGACGGCAGCGTGCAGCTCGCC
GACCACTACCAGCAGAACACCCCCATCGGCGACGGCCCCGTGCTGCTGCCCGACAACCACTACCTGAGCC
ATCAGTCCAAGCTGAGCAAAGACCCCAACGAGAAGCGCGATCACATGGTCCTGCTGGAGTTCGTGACCGC
CGCCCTGGAAAGCGGCGGCGAAGATCCGATGGTGAGCCCGGCCCCGGTCGCCGAGCGCGCCGCCCCGCCA
CCCAGCTCGCTGGACGCCTTCGCCGGAGCCTCGCCGTTCGGCGCGGCCCTGCTGGAAGGCCTGGAGCCGT
TCACCTCGCGGGTGCTGGAGACCAATCCGGCGCTGACCACGATGACCGGCGCCAAGGCCGGTGTGCTGTT
CGGCGATCTGATCGACGCCGCCTCGCGCGCCGAGGCCGAGACGCGCCTGAACGAAGGCCGCGCCGGTCCC
TACGAGGTGCGGTTGGCGCGCGATCCGTCGCGCATCGCTCACCTTTACCTCTATCGCGCCGAAGGCCGCC
TGGTGGCCTACATGATCGACGTGTCCGAGCAGAAGCAGATCGAGCTGCAGCTGTCCCAGGCCCAGAAGAT
GCAGGCCATCGGCCAGCTGGCCGGCGGCGTCGCGCACGACTTCAACAACCTCTTGACCGCCATCCAGCTG
CGTCTGGACGAGTTGCTGCATCGCCATCCCGTCGGTGATCCGTCGTACGAGGGTCTCAACGAGATCCGTC
AGACGGGCGTGCGCGCCGCCGACCTCGTGCGCAAGCTCTTGGCTTTCTCGCGCAAGCAGACCGTGCAGCG
CGAGGTGCTGGATCTGGGCGAGCTGATCAGCGAGTTCGAGGTCTTGCTGCGCCGCCTGCTGCGCGAAGAC
GTCAAGCTGATCACCGACTATGGCCGCGACCTGCCGCAGGTGCGCGCCGACAAGAGCCAGCTCGAGACGG
CGGTCATGAACCTGGCCGTCAACGCCCGCGACGCCGTGCGCGCGGCCAAGGGCGGCGGCGTCGTGCGCAT
CCGCACCGCGCGCCTGACCCGCGACGAGGCGATCCAGCTGGGTTTCCCGGCCGCCGACGGCGACACGGCC
TTCATTGAGGTCAGTGACGATGGTCCGGGCATTCCGCCCGACGTCATGGGCAAGATCTTCGACCCGTTCT
TCACCACCAAGCCGGTGGGCGAGGGTACGGGCCTAGGCCTAGCCACGGTCTATGGCATCGTTAAGCAGAG
CGACGGCTGGATTCACGTCCACAGCCGTCCGAACGAAGGCGCGGCCTTCCGCATCTTCCTGCCGGTCTAT
GAAGCGCCCGCCGGCGCGGTCGCCGTCCAGGCCGTCGCCGAGCCCGCCAAGCCGCGCGCCGCTCGCGACC
TGTCGGGCGCCGGCCGCATCCTGTTCGTCGAGGACGAGGACGCCGTGCGCAGCGTCGCCGCCCGCCTGCT
GCGCGCCCGTGGCTACGAGGTGCTTGAGGCGGCCGACGGCGAAGAGGCCCTGATCATCGCCGAGGAAAAC
GCCGGCACGATCGACCTCTTGATCAGCGACGTGATCATGCCCGGCATCGACGGCCCGACCTTGCTGAAGA
AGGCGCGTGGCTATCTGGGGACCGCGCCGGTGATGTTCATCTCCGGCTATGCCGAGGCCGAGTTCAGCGA
CCTCTTGGAAGGCGAGACGGGCGTGACCTTCCTCCCCAAGCCGATCGACATCAAGACCCTGGCCGAGCGC
GTCAAGCAGCAGCTGCAGGCGGCGTCGAACGTTACGCGTCACCGGTCGGCCACCTCTAAGGGCGAAGAGC
TGATCAAGGAAAATATGCGTATGAAGGTGGTCATGGAAGGTTCGGTCAACGGCCACCAATTCAAATGCAC
AGGTGAAGGAGAAGGCAGACCGTACGAGGGAGTGCAAACCATGAGGATCAAAGTCATCGAGGGAGGACCC
CTGCCATTTGCCTTTGACATTCTTGCCACGTCGTTCATGTATGGCAGCCGTACCTTTATCAAGTACCCGG
CCGACATCCCTGATTTCTTTAAACAGTCCTTTCCTGAGGGTTTTACTTGGGAAAGAGTTACGAGATACGA
AGATGGTGGAGTCGTCACCGTCACGCAGGACACCAGCCTTGAGGATGGCGAGCTCGTCTACAACGTCAAG
GTCAGAGGGGTAAACTTTCCCTCCAATGGTCCCGTGATGCAGAAGAAGACCAAGGGTTGGGAGCCTAATA
CAGAGATGATGTATCCAGCAGATGGTGGTCTGAGAGGATACACTGACATCGCACTGAAAGTTGATGGTGG
TGGCCATCTGCACTGCAACTTCGTGACAACTTACAGGTCAAAAAAGACCGTCGGGAACATCAAGATGCCC
GGTGTCCATGCCGTTGATCACCGCCTGGAAAGGATCGAGGAGAGTGACAATGAAACCTACGTAGTGCAAA
GAGAAGTGGCAGTTGCCAAATACAGCAACCTTGGTGGTGGCATGGACGAGCTGTACAAGTAAAGCTGCAG
CCCGGGGGATCCACTAGTTCTAGAGCGGCCATTCACTGGCCGTCGTTTTACAACGTCGTGACTGGGAAAA
CCCTGGCGTTACCCAACTTAATCGCCTTGCAGCACATCCCCCTTTCGCCAGCGGTATCAGCTCACTCAAA
GGCGGTAATACGGTTATCCACAGAATCAGGGGATAACGCAGGAAAGAACATGTGAGCAAAAGGCCAGCAA
AAGGCCAGGAACCGTAAAAAGGCCGCGTTGCTGGCGTTTTTCCATAGGCTCCGCCCCCCTGACGAGCATC
ACAAAAATCGACGCTCAAGTCAGAGGTGGCGAAACCCGACAGGACTATAAAGATACCAGGCGTTTCCCCC
TGGAAGCTCCCTCGTGCGCTCTCCTGTTCCGACCCTGCCGCTTACCGGATACCTGTCCGCCTTTCTCCCT
TCGGGAAGCGTGGCGCTTTCTCATAGCTCACGCTGTAGGTATCTCAGTTCGGTGTAGGTCGTTCGCTCCA
AGCTGGGCTGTGTGCACGAACCCCCCGTTCAGCCCGACCGCTGCGCCTTATCCGGTAACTATCGTCTTGA
GTCCAACCCGGTAAGACACGACTTATCGCCACTGGCAGCAGCCACTGGTAACAGGATTAGCAGAGCGAGG
TATGTAGGCGGTGCTACAGAGTTCTTGAAGTGGTGGCCTAACTACGGCTACACTAGAAGAACAGTATTTG
GTATCTGCGCTCTGCTGAAGCCAGTTACCTTCGGAAAAAGAGTTGGTAGCTCTTGATCCGGCAAACAAAC
CACCGCTGGTAGCGGTGGTTTTTTTGTTTGCAAGCAGCAGATTACGCGCAGAAAAAAAGGATCTCAAGAA
GATCCTTTGATCTTTTCTACGGGGTCTGACGCTCAGTGGAACGAAAACTCACGTTAAGGGATTTTGGTCA
TCGAACCCCAGAGTCCCGGCTAGATCACGCAACTGGTCCAGAACCTTGACCGAACGCAGCGGTGGTAACG
GCGCAGTGGCGGTTTTCATGGCTTGTTATGACTGTTTTTTTGGGTACAGTCTATGCCTCGGGCATCCAAG
CAGCAAGCGCGTTACGCCGTGGGTCGATGTTTGATGTTATGGAGCAGCAACGATGTTACGCAGCAGGGCA
GTCGCCCTAAAACAAAGTTAAACATCATGAGGAGGTAACGTCATGGAGAAAAAAATCACTGGATATACCA
CCGTTGATATATCCCAATGGCATCGTAAAGAACATTTTGAGGCATTTCAGTCAGTTGCTCAATGTACCTA
TAACCAGACCGTTCAGCTGGATATTACGGCCTTTTTAAAGACCGTAAAGAAAAATAAGCACAAGTTTTAT
CCGGCCTTTATTCACATTCTTGCCCGCCTGATGAATGCTCATCCGGAATTCCGTATGGCAATGAAAGACG
GTGAGCTGGTGATATGGGATAGTGTTCACCCTTGTTACACCGTTTTCCATGAGCAAACTGAAACGTTTTC
ATCGCTCTGGAGTGAATACCACGACGATTTCCGGCAGTTTCTACACATATATTCGCAAGATGTGGCGTGT
TACGGTGAAAACCTGGCCTATTTCCCTAAAGGGTTTATTGAGAATATGTTTTTCGTCTCAGCCAATCCCT
GGGTGAGTTTCACCAGTTTTGATTTAAACGTGGCCAATATGGACAACTTCTTCGCCCCCGTTTTCACCAT
GGGCAAATATTATACGCAAGGCGACAAGGTGCTGATGCCGCTGGCGATTCAGGTTCATCATGCCGTTTGT
GATGGCTTCCATGTCGGCAGAATGCTTAATGAATTACAACAGTACTGCGATGAGTGGCAGGGCGGGGCGT
AACCTAGGCATGATGATATATTTTTATCTTGTGCAATGTAACATCAGAGATTTTGAGACACAACGTGGCT
TTCCCC
Features (pLannotate 1.2.2; 14 found; start..end, strand, type, name):
      9..27      +  misc_feature   MCS (fragment): pBluescript multiple cloning site
     29..138     -  oriT           oriT: incP origin of transfer
    283..307     +  misc_feature   MCS (fragment): pBluescript multiple cloning site
    307..353     +  terminator     rrnB T1 terminator: transcription terminator T1 from the E. coli rrnB gene
    368..472     +  CDS            CmR (fragment): chloramphenicol acetyltransferase; cat; confers resistance to chloramphenicol
    486..506     +  misc_feature   MCS (fragment): multiple cloning site
   3385..4064    +  CDS            mClover3 (fragment): bright green-yellow fluorescent protein derived from mClover2, with improved photostability (Bajar et al., 2003) mammalian codon-optimized
   5655..6359    +  CDS            mRuby3: mRuby3 is a basic (constitutively fluorescent) red fluorescent protein published in 2016, derived from Entacmaea quadricolor. It has low acid sensitivity.
   6365..6400    -  misc_feature   MCS (fragment): pBluescript multiple cloning site
   6401..6492    +  CDS            lacZα (fragment): LacZα fragment of β-galactosidase; lacZ fragment
   6619..7207    -  rep_origin     ori: high-copy-number ColE1/pMB1/pBR322/pUC origin of replication
   7304..7369    -  CDS            int (fragment): INT2_ECOLX - Protein inferred from homology: Swiss-Prot protein existence level 3. Putative integrase believed to be involved in the insertion of antibiotic resistance genes into plasmids and transposons. From Escherichia coli.
   7460..7534    +  ncRNA          AAC AAD leader: Accession: RF02912 - putative aminoglycoside riboswitch / attI site
   7533..8192    +  CDS            CmR: chloramphenicol acetyltransferase; cat; confers resistance to chloramphenicol
