[The description below was written by a language model from this plasmid's Addgene catalogue record and pLannotate feature annotations shown in this document.]
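Description:
pSWD95 is a bacterial expression plasmid encoding a FRET sensor built from the Caulobacter crescentus histidine kinase CckA. It is based on pXCFPC-6, one of a published family of vectors for xylose- and vanillate-inducible gene expression in Caulobacter. In E. coli it is maintained at high copy through a ColE1/pUC-type origin and selected with chloramphenicol via a full-length chloramphenicol acetyltransferase gene. An incP oriT is also annotated, which allows the plasmid to be mobilised by conjugation into a recipient host. The remaining backbone features are an rrnB T1 terminator, fragments of multiple cloning sites and lacZα, and short integron-derived remnants (an integrase fragment and an attI/leader element) upstream of the resistance gene.

The roughly 3.6 kb insert, assembled by Gibson cloning, is a single chimeric open reading frame under a xylose-inducible promoter. The green-yellow fluorescent protein mClover3 is inserted internally between CckA residues 1–182 and 183–691 with a short peptide linker, and the red fluorescent protein mRuby3 is fused to the C-terminus through a similar linker. mClover3 and mRuby3 form a donor–acceptor FRET pair. Placing one within the kinase and the other at its end should make energy transfer sensitive to changes in CckA conformation or assembly. The associated publication describes the design as a way to detect complex signal integration by a histidine kinase in living bacteria.

The annotation identifies both fluorescent proteins but leaves the promoter and the CckA segments unlabelled. The sequenced record (8,266 nt) is also slightly shorter than the catalogued total size of 8,389 bp.
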