Addgene plasmid #158617: pSWD95
Purpose: CckA FRET Sensor
Depositing lab: Seth Childers. Depositing organization: University of Pittsburgh (University, School of Medicine, and Cancer Institute). Publication: Design of a Histidine Kinase FRET Sensor to Detect Complex Signal Integration within Living Bacteria. Duvall SW, Childers WS. ACS Sens. 2020 Jun 26;5(6):1589-1596. doi: 10.1021/acssensors.0c00008. Epub 2020 Jun 16. PubMed 32495620.
Backbone
  Vector backbone: pXCFPC-6
  Backbone size w/o insert (bp): 4828
  Total vector size (bp): 8389
  Vector type: Bacterial Expression
Growth in bacteria
  Bacterial resistance: Chloramphenicol, 25 μg/mL
  Growth temperature: 37°C
  Growth strain: DH5alpha
  Copy number: High Copy
Gene/Insert
  Gene/Insert name: CckA 1-182, Linker SNVTRHRSATE, mClover3, CckA 183-691, Linker SNVTRHRSAT, mRuby3 (alt name: CckA FRET Sensor)
  Species: Caulobacter crescentus
  Insert size (bp): 3558
  GenBank ID: AF133718.1
  Promoter: Xylose
  Cloning method: Gibson Cloning
  Sequencing primers: 5′ CCCACATGTTAGCGCTACCAAGTGC; 3′ GCCAGGGTTTTCCCAGTCACGA
Terms and licenses: Academic/Nonprofit Terms; Industry Terms: Not Available to Industry
Depositor comments: Vector from Martin Thanbichler PM ID 17959646 "A comprehensive set of plasmids for vanillate- and xylose-inducible gene expression in Caulobacter crescentus".
How to cite: pSWD95 was a gift from Seth Childers (Addgene plasmid # 158617 ; http://n2t.net/addgene:158617 ; RRID:Addgene_158617)
